Addgene plasmid #124574: pCR8_TaNAM-A1
Purpose: TaNAM-A1 CDS in the Gateway-compatible pCR8 vector.
Depositing lab: Cristobal Uauy. Depositing organization: John Innes Centre. Publication: Conserved residues in the wheat (Triticum aestivum) NAM-A1 NAC domain are required for protein binding and when mutated lead to delayed peduncle and flag leaf senescence. Harrington SA, Overend LE, Cobo N, Borrill P, Uauy C. BMC Plant Biol. 2019 Sep 18;19(1):407. doi: 10.1186/s12870-019-2022-5. PubMed 31533618.
Backbone
  Vector backbone: pCR8
  Backbone manufacturer: ThermoFisher Scientific
  Backbone size w/o insert (bp): 2817
  Total vector size (bp): 4044
  Vector type: TOPO Gateway Cloning Vector
  Selectable markers: None
Growth in bacteria
  Bacterial resistance: Spectinomycin, 50 μg/mL
  Growth temperature: 37°C
  Growth strain: DH5alpha
  Copy number: High Copy
Gene/Insert
  Gene/Insert name: TaNAM-A1 (alt name: TaGPC-A1)
  Species: Triticum aestivum
  Insert size (bp): 1227
  GenBank ID: KM820886.1
  Promoter: None
  Cloning method: TOPO Cloning
  Sequencing primers: 5′ GTAAAACGACGGCCAGT; 3′ CAGGAAACAGCTATGAC
Terms and licenses: Academic/Nonprofit Terms; Industry Terms: Not Available to Industry
Depositor comments: Please visit https://www.biorxiv.org/content/10.1101/573881v1 for BioRxiv preprint
How to cite: pCR8_TaNAM-A1 was a gift from Cristobal Uauy (Addgene plasmid # 124574 ; http://n2t.net/addgene:124574 ; RRID:Addgene_124574)
