[The description below was written by a language model from this plasmid's Addgene catalogue record and pLannotate feature annotations shown in this document.]
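Description:
pCR8_TaNAM-A1 is a Gateway entry clone carrying the coding sequence of the bread wheat (Triticum aestivum) NAC transcription factor NAM-A1, also known as GPC-A1, in the commercial pCR8 TOPO cloning backbone. The plasmid is about 4.0 kb in total, of which roughly 1.2 kb is insert. It is maintained in E. coli at high copy number through a ColE1/pUC-type origin and is selected with spectinomycin via the aadA (SmR) aminoglycoside adenylyltransferase gene. That gene lies downstream of a class 1 integron Pc promoter fragment and a short remnant of a gentamicin resistance gene. No marker for selection in other hosts is recorded.

The NAM-A1 open reading frame was introduced by TOPO cloning and sits between attL1 and attL2 sites in the forward orientation. An LR Clonase reaction can therefore transfer it directionally into any attR-containing destination vector. The entry clone has no promoter driving the insert. The only nearby promoter is a T7 promoter beyond attL2 that points back towards the insert in antisense orientation, so expression depends on the destination vector chosen. rrnB T1 and T2 terminators upstream of the cassette insulate it from read-through transcription, and small lacI and lacZα fragments are backbone remnants.

NAM-A1 is annotated as a regulator that accelerates senescence and promotes nutrient remobilisation from leaves to developing grain, influencing grain protein content. The associated study examined conserved residues of its NAC domain needed for protein binding and normal senescence timing. The plasmid thus serves as a source of the coding sequence for building downstream expression or interaction constructs, although the record does not specify those applications.
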