Features (pLannotate 1.2.2; 12 found; start..end, strand, type, name):
      1..100     +  protein_bind   attL1: mutant version of attL; recombination site for the Gateway® LR reaction LR Clonase™
    124..1338    +  CDS            NAM-A1: NAMA1_TRITD - Experimental evidence at transcript level: Swiss-Prot protein existence level 2. Transcription factor of the NAC family associated with the grain protein content (GPC). Accelerates senescence and increases nutrient remobilization from leaves to developing grains. The tetraploid cultivated wheat (T.durum) contains one additional gene coding for a functional protein (NAM-B2) and one extra pseudogene (NAM- B1) (PubMed:17124321). From Triticum turgidum subsp. durum (Durum wheat) (Triticum durum).
   1355..1454    -  protein_bind   attL2: mutant version of attL; recombination site for the Gateway® LR reaction LR Clonase™
   1472..1490    -  promoter       T7 promoter: promoter for bacteriophage T7 RNA polymerase
   1680..1703    +  promoter       Pc promoter (fragment): intI1 (promoter lies within the coding sequence); class 1 integron promoter
   1879..1935    +  CDS            GmR (fragment): gentamycin acetyltransferase; aacC1; confers resistance to gentamycin
   1942..2733    +  CDS            SmR: aminoglycoside adenylyltransferase (Murphy, 1985); aadA; confers resistance to spectinomycin and streptomycin
   2826..3414    +  rep_origin     ori: high-copy-number ColE1/pMB1/pBR322/pUC origin of replication
   3597..3689    +  CDS            lacI (fragment): lac repressor; lacI; The lac repressor binds to the lac operator to inhibit transcription in E. coli. This inhibition can be relieved by adding lactose or isopropyl-β-D-thiogalactopyranoside (IPTG).
   3744..3771    -  terminator     rrnB T2 terminator: transcription terminator T2 from the E. coli rrnB gene
   3903..3946    +  terminator     rrnB T1 terminator: Escherichia coli rrnB; transcription terminator T1 from the E. coli rrnB gene
   3993..4029    -  CDS            lacZα (fragment): LacZα fragment of β-galactosidase; lacZ fragment
>Addgene plasmid #124574 | pCR8_TaNAM-A1 | addgene full sequence | sequence record 245803 | Addgene NGS Result
CAAATAATGATTTTATTTTGACTGATAGTGACCTGTTCGTTGCAACAAATTGATGAGCAATGCTTTTTTA
TAATGCCAACTTTGTACAAAAAAGCAGGCTCCGAATTCGCCCTTATGAGGTCCATGGGCAGCTCCGACTC
ATCCTCCGGCTCGGCGCAAAAAGCAGCGCGGCATCAGCATGAGCCGCCGCCTCCGCGGCAGCGGGGCTCG
GCGCCGGAGCTCCCACCGGGCTTCCGGTTCCACCCGACGGACGAGGAGCTGGTCGTGCACTACCTCAAGA
AGAAGGCCGCCAAGGTGCCGCTCCCCGTCACCATCATCGCCGAGGTGGATCTCTACAAGTTCGACCCATG
GGAGCTCCCCGAGAAGGCGACCTTCGGGGAGCAGGAGTGGTACTTCTTCAGCCCGCGCGACCGCAAGTAC
CCCAACGGCGCGCGGCCGAACCGGGCGGCGACGTCGGGCTACTGGAAGGCCACCGGCACGGACAAACCTA
TCCTGGCCTCGGGGACGGGGTGCGGCCTGGTCCGGGAGAAGCTCGGCGTCAAGAAGGCGCTCGTCTTCTA
CCGCGGGAAGCCGCCCAAGGGCCTCAAAACCAACTGGATCATGCACGAGTACCGCCTCACCGACGCGTCT
GGCTCCACCACCACCAGCCGGCCGCCGCCGCCTGTGACCGGCGGGAGCCGGGCTGCAGCCTCTCTGAGGT
TGGACGACTGGGTGCTGTGCCGCATCTACAAGAAGATCAACAAGGCCGCGGCCGGAGATCAGCAGAGGAG
CACGGAGTGCGAGGACTCCGTGGAGGACGCGGTCACCGCGTACCCGCTCTATGCCACGGCGGGCATGGCC
GGTGCAGGTGCGCATGGCAGCAACTACGCTTCACCTTCACTGCTCCATCATCAGGACAGCCATTTCCTGG
AGGGCCTGTTCACAGCAGACGACGCCGGCCTCTCGGCGGGCGCCACCTCGCTGAGCCACCTGGCCGCGGC
GGCGAGGGCGAGCCCGGCTCCGACCAAACAGTTTCTCGCCCCGTCGTCTTCAACCCCGTTCAACTGGCTC
GATGCGTCACCCGCCGGCATCCTGCCACAGGCAAGGAATTTCCCTGGGTTTAACAGGAGCAGAAACGTCG
GCAATATGTCGCTGTCATCGACGGCCGACATGGCTGGCGCGGCCGGCAATGCGGTGAACGCCATGTCCGC
ATTTATGAATCCTCTCCCCGTGCAAGACGGGACGTACCATCAACACCATGTCATCCTCGGCGCCCCACTG
GCGCCAGAGGCTACCACAGGCGGCGCCACCTCTGGTTTCCAGCATCCCGTCCAAGTATCCGGCGTGAACT
GGAATCCCTGAAAGGGCGAATTCGACCCAGCTTTCTTGTACAAAGTTGGCATTATAAAAAATAATTGCTC
ATCAATTTGTTGCAACGAACAGGTCACTATCAGTCAAAATAAAATCATTATTTGCCATCCAGCTGATATC
CCCTATAGTGAGTCGTATTACATGGTCATAGCTGTTTCCTGGCAGCTCTGGCCCGTGTCTCAAAATCTCT
GATGTTACATTGCACAAGATAAAAATATATCATCATGCCTCCTCTAGACCAGCCAGGACAGAAATGCCTC
GACTTCGCTGCTACCCAAGGTTGCCGGGTGACGCACACCGTGGAAACGGATGAAGGCACGAACCCAGTGG
ACATAAGCCTGTTCGGTTCGTAAGCTGTAATGCAAGTAGCGTATGCGCTCACGCAACTGGTCCAGAACCT
TGACCGAACGCAGCGGTGGTAACGGCGCAGTGGCGGTTTTCATGGCTTGTTATGACTGTTTTTTTGGGGT
ACAGTCTATGCCTCGGGCATCCAAGCAGCAAGCGCGTTACGCCGTGGGTCGATGTTTGATGTTATGGAGC
AGCAACGATGTTACGCAGCAGGGCAGTCGCCCTAAAACAAAGTTAAACATTATGAGGGAAGCGGTGATCG
CCGAAGTATCGACTCAACTATCAGAGGTAGTTGGCGTCATCGAGCGCCATCTCGAACCGACGTTGCTGGC
CGTACATTTGTACGGCTCCGCAGTGGATGGCGGCCTGAAGCCACACAGTGATATTGATTTGCTGGTTACG
GTGACCGTAAGGCTTGATGAAACAACGCGGCGAGCTTTGATCAACGACCTTTTGGAAACTTCGGCTTCCC
CTGGAGAGAGCGAGATTCTCCGCGCTGTAGAAGTCACCATTGTTGTGCACGACGACATCATTCCGTGGCG
TTATCCAGCTAAGCGCGAACTGCAATTTGGAGAATGGCAGCGCAATGACATTCTTGCAGGTATCTTCGAG
CCAGCCACGATCGACATTGATCTGGCTATCTTGCTGACAAAAGCAAGAGAACATAGCGTTGCCTTGGTAG
GTCCAGCGGCGGAGGAACTCTTTGATCCGGTTCCTGAACAGGATCTATTTGAGGCGCTAAATGAAACCTT
AACGCTATGGAACTCGCCGCCCGACTGGGCTGGCGATGAGCGAAATGTAGTGCTTACGTTGTCCCGCATT
TGGTACAGCGCAGTAACCGGCAAAATCGCGCCGAAGGATGTCGCTGCCGACTGGGCAATGGAGCGCCTGC
CGGCCCAGTATCAGCCCGTCATACTTGAAGCTAGACAGGCTTATCTTGGACAAGAAGAAGATCGCTTGGC
CTCGCGCGCAGATCAGTTGGAAGAATTTGTCCACTACGTGAAAGGCGAGATCACCAAGGTAGTCGGCAAA
TAACCCTCGAGCCACCCATGACCAAAATCCCTTAACGTGAGTTACGCGTCGTTCCACTGAGCGTCAGACC
CCGTAGAAAAGATCAAAGGATCTTCTTGAGATCCTTTTTTTCTGCGCGTAATCTGCTGCTTGCAAACAAA
AAAACCACCGCTACCAGCGGTGGTTTGTTTGCCGGATCAAGAGCTACCAACTCTTTTTCCGAAGGTAACT
GGCTTCAGCAGAGCGCAGATACCAAATACTGTTCTTCTAGTGTAGCCGTAGTTAGGCCACCACTTCAAGA
ACTCTGTAGCACCGCCTACATACCTCGCTCTGCTAATCCTGTTACCAGTGGCTGCTGCCAGTGGCGATAA
GTCGTGTCTTACCGGGTTGGACTCAAGACGATAGTTACCGGATAAGGCGCAGCGGTCGGGCTGAACGGGG
GGTTCGTGCACACAGCCCAGCTTGGAGCGAACGACCTACACCGAACTGAGATACCTACAGCGTGAGCTAT
GAGAAAGCGCCACGCTTCCCGAAGGGAGAAAGGCGGACAGGTATCCGGTAAGCGGCAGGGTCGGAACAGG
AGAGCGCACGAGGGAGCTTCCAGGGGGAAACGCCTGGTATCTTTATAGTCCTGTCGGGTTTCGCCACCTC
TGACTTGAGCGTCGATTTTTGTGATGCTCGTCAGGGGGGCGGAGCCTATGGAAAAACGCCAGCAACGCGG
CCTTTTTACGGTTCCTGGCCTTTTGCTGGCCTTTTGCTCACATGTTCTTTCCTGCGTTATCCCCTGATTC
TGTGGATAACCGTATTACCGCCTTTGAGTGAGCTGATACCGCTCGCCGCAGCCGAACGACCGAGCGCAGC
GAGTCAGTGAGCGAGGAAGCGGAAGAGCGCCCAATACGCAAACCGCCTCTCCCCGCGCGTTGGCCGATTC
ATTAATGCAGCTGGCACGACAGGTTTCCCGACTGGAAAGCGGGCAGTGAGCGCAACGCAATTAATACGCG
TACCGCTAGCCAGGAAGAGTTTGTAGAAACGCAAAAAGGCCATCCGTCAGGATGGCCTTCTGCTTAGTTT
GATGCCTGGCAGTTTATGGCGGGCGTCCTGCCCGCCACCCTCCGGGCCGTTGCTTCACAACGTTCAAATC
CGCTCCCGGCGGATTTGTCCTACTCAGGAGAGCGTTCACCGACAAACAACAGATAAAACGAAAGGCCCAG
TCTTCCGACTGAGCCTTTCGTTTTATTTGATGCCTGGCAGTTCCCTACTCTCGCGTTAACGCTAGCATGG
ATGTTTTCCCAGTCACGACGTTGTAAAACGACGGCCAGTCTTAAGCTCGGGCCC
