>Addgene plasmid #124574 | pCR8_TaNAM-A1 | depositor partial sequence | sequence record 237840 | pCR8_TaNAM-A1 sequence 4044 bps
CTTTCCTGCGTTATCCCCTGATTCTGTGGATAACCGTATTACCGCCTTTGAGTGAGCTGATACCGCTCGC
CGCAGCCGAACGACCGAGCGCAGCGAGTCAGTGAGCGAGGAAGCGGAAGAGCGCCCAATACGCAAACCGC
CTCTCCCCGCGCGTTGGCCGATTCATTAATGCAGCTGGCACGACAGGTTTCCCGACTGGAAAGCGGGCAG
TGAGCGCAACGCAATTAATACGCGTACCGCTAGCCAGGAAGAGTTTGTAGAAACGCAAAAAGGCCATCCG
TCAGGATGGCCTTCTGCTTAGTTTGATGCCTGGCAGTTTATGGCGGGCGTCCTGCCCGCCACCCTCCGGG
CCGTTGCTTCACAACGTTCAAATCCGCTCCCGGCGGATTTGTCCTACTCAGGAGAGCGTTCACCGACAAA
CAACAGATAAAACGAAAGGCCCAGTCTTCCGACTGAGCCTTTCGTTTTATTTGATGCCTGGCAGTTCCCT
ACTCTCGCGTTAACGCTAGCATGGATGTTTTCCCAGTCACGACGTTGTAAAACGACGGCCAGTCTTAAGC
TCGGGCCCCAAATAATGATTTTATTTTGACTGATAGTGACCTGTTCGTTGCAACAAATTGATGAGCAATG
CTTTTTTATAATGCCAACTTTGTACAAAAAAGCAGGCTCCGAATTCGCCCTTATGAGGTCCATGGGCAGC
TCCGACTCATCCTCCGGCTCGGCGCAAAAAGCAGCGCGGCATCAGCATGAGCCGCCGCCTCCGCGGCAGC
GGGGCTCGGCGCCGGAGCTCCCACCGGGCTTCCGGTTCCACCCGACGGACGAGGAGCTGGTCGTGCACTA
CCTCAAGAAGAAGGCCGCCAAGGTGCCGCTCCCCGTCACCATCATCGCCGAGGTGGATCTCTACAAGTTC
GACCCATGGGAGCTCCCCGAGAAGGCGACCTTCGGGGAGCAGGAGTGGTACTTCTTCAGCCCGCGCGACC
GCAAGTACCCCAACGGCGCGCGGCCGAACCGGGCGGCGACGTCGGGCTACTGGAAGGCCACCGGCACGGA
CAAACCTATCCTGGCCTCGGGGACGGGGTGCGGCCTGGTCCGGGAGAAGCTCGGCGTCAAGAAGGCGCTC
GTCTTCTACCGCGGGAAGCCGCCCAAGGGCCTCAAAACCAACTGGATCATGCACGAGTACCGCCTCACCG
ACGCGTCTGGCTCCACCACCACCAGCCGGCCGCCGCCGCCTGTGACCGGCGGGAGCCGGGCTGCAGCCTC
TCTGAGGTTGGACGACTGGGTGCTGTGCCGCATCTACAAGAAGATCAACAAGGCCGCGGCCGGAGATCAG
CAGAGGAGCACGGAGTGCGAGGACTCCGTGGAGGACGCGGTCACCGCGTACCCGCTCTATGCCACGGCGG
GCATGGCCGGTGCAGGTGCGCATGGCAGCAACTACGCTTCACCTTCACTGCTCCATCATCAGGACAGCCA
TTTCCTGGAGGGCCTGTTCACAGCAGACGACGCCGGCCTCTCGGCGGGCGCCACCTCGCTGAGCCACCTG
GCCGCGGCGGCGAGGGCGAGCCCGGCTCCGACCAAACAGTTTCTCGCCCCGTCGTCTTCAACCCCGTTCA
ACTGGCTCGATGCGTCACCCGCCGGCATCCTGCCACAGGCAAGGAATTTCCCTGGGTTTAACAGGAGCAG
AAACGTCGGCAATATGTCGCTGTCATCGACGGCCGACATGGCTGGCGCGGCCGGCAATGCGGTGAACGCC
ATGTCCGCATTTATGAATCCTCTCCCCGTGCAAGACGGGACGTACCATCAACACCATGTCATCCTCGGCG
CCCCACTGGCGCCAGAGGCTACCACAGGCGGCGCCACCTCTGGTTTCCAGCATCCCGTCCAAGTATCCGG
CGTGAACTGGAATCCCTGAAAGGGCGAATTCGACCCAGCTTTCTTGTACAAAGTTGGCATTATAAAAAAT
AATTGCTCATCAATTTGTTGCAACGAACAGGTCACTATCAGTCAAAATAAAATCATTATTTGCCATCCAG
CTGATATCCCCTATAGTGAGTCGTATTACATGGTCATAGCTGTTTCCTGGCAGCTCTGGCCCGTGTCTCA
AAATCTCTGATGTTACATTGCACAAGATAAAAATATATCATCATGCCTCCTCTAGACCAGCCAGGACAGA
AATGCCTCGACTTCGCTGCTGCCCAAGGTTGCCGGGTGACGCACACCGTGGAAACGGATGAAGGCACGAA
CCCAGTGGACATAAGCCTGTTCGGTTCGTAAGCTGTAATGCAAGTAGCGTATGCGCTCACGCAACTGGTC
CAGAACCTTGACCGAACGCAGCGGTGGTAACGGCGCAGTGGCGGTTTTCATGGCTTGTTATGACTGTTTT
TTTGGGGTACAGTCTATGCCTCGGGCATCCAAGCAGCAAGCGCGTTACGCCGTGGGTCGATGTTTGATGT
TATGGAGCAGCAACGATGTTACGCAGCAGGGCAGTCGCCCTAAAACAAAGTTAAACATCATGAGGGAAGC
GGTGATCGCCGAAGTATCGACTCAACTATCAGAGGTAGTTGGCGTCATCGAGCGCCATCTCGAACCGACG
TTGCTGGCCGTACATTTGTACGGCTCCGCAGTGGATGGCGGCCTGAAGCCACACAGTGATATTGATTTGC
TGGTTACGGTGACCGTAAGGCTTGATGAAACAACGCGGCGAGCTTTGATCAACGACCTTTTGGAAACTTC
GGCTTCCCCTGGAGAGAGCGAGATTCTCCGCGCTGTAGAAGTCACCATTGTTGTGCACGACGACATCATT
CCGTGGCGTTATCCAGCTAAGCGCGAACTGCAATTTGGAGAATGGCAGCGCAATGACATTCTTGCAGGTA
TCTTCGAGCCAGCCACGATCGACATTGATCTGGCTATCTTGCTGACAAAAGCAAGAGAACATAGCGTTGC
CTTGGTAGGTCCAGCGGCGGAGGAACTCTTTGATCCGGTTCCTGAACAGGATCTATTTGAGGCGCTAAAT
GAAACCTTAACGCTATGGAACTCGCCGCCCGACTGGGCTGGCGATGAGCGAAATGTAGTGCTTACGTTGT
CCCGCATTTGGTACAGCGCAGTAACCGGCAAAATCGCGCCGAAGGATGTCGCTGCCGACTGGGCAATGGA
GCGCCTGCCGGCCCAGTATCAGCCCGTCATACTTGAAGCTAGACAGGCTTATCTTGGACAAGAAGAAGAT
CGCTTGGCCTCGCGCGCAGATCAGTTGGAAGAATTTGTCCACTACGTGAAAGGCGAGATCACCAAGGTAG
TCGGCAAATAACCCTCGAGCCACCCATGACCAAAATCCCTTAACGTGAGTTACGCGTCGTTCCACTGAGC
GTCAGACCCCGTAGAAAAGATCAAAGGATCTTCTTGAGATCCTTTTTTTCTGCGCGTAATCTGCTGCTTG
CAAACAAAAAAACCACCGCTACCAGCGGTGGTTTGTTTGCCGGATCAAGAGCTACCAACTCTTTTTCCGA
AGGTAACTGGCTTCAGCAGAGCGCAGATACCAAATACTGTCCTTCTAGTGTAGCCGTAGTTAGGCCACCA
CTTCAAGAACTCTGTAGCACCGCCTACATACCTCGCTCTGCTAATCCTGTTACCAGTGGCTGCTGCCAGT
GGCGATAAGTCGTGTCTTACCGGGTTGGACTCAAGACGATAGTTACCGGATAAGGCGCAGCGGTCGGGCT
GAACGGGGGGTTCGTGCACACAGCCCAGCTTGGAGCGAACGACCTACACCGAACTGAGATACCTACAGCG
TGAGCATTGAGAAAGCGCCACGCTTCCCGAAGGGAGAAAGGCGGACAGGTATCCGGTAAGCGGCAGGGTC
GGAACAGGAGAGCGCACGAGGGAGCTTCCAGGGGGAAACGCCTGGTATCTTTATAGTCCTGTCGGGTTTC
GCCACCTCTGACTTGAGCGTCGATTTTTGTGATGCTCGTCAGGGGGGCGGAGCCTATGGAAAAACGCCAG
CAACGCGGCCTTTTTACGGTTCCTGGCCTTTTGCTGGCCTTTTGCTCACATGTT
